>Addgene plasmid #237004 | TEAD4-HaloTag BiBRET Vector | addgene full sequence | sequence record 471870 | Addgene NGS Result
CGGCAGTGAAAAAAATGCTTTATTTGTGAAATTTGTGATGCTATTGCTTTATTTGTAACCATTATAAGCT
GCAATAAACAAGTTAACAACAACAATTGCATTCATTTTATGTTTCAGGTTCAGGGGGAGGTGTGGGAGGT
TTTTTAAAGCAAGTAAAACCTCTACAAATGTGGTATGGCTGATTATGATCCGCGGCCGCAATACGTCGAC
GTTATCAGCTGACTTCGTACGAGAGCCTAGGATTATGGCGCGCCACTAGTTATTAATAGTAATCAATTAC
GGGGTCATTAGTTCATAGCCCATATATGGAGTTCCGCGTTACATAACTTACGGTAAATGGCCCGCCTGGC
TGACCGCCCAACGACCCCCGCCCATTGACGTCAATAATGACGTATGTTCCCATAGTAACGCCAATAGGGA
CTTTCCATTGACGTCAATGGGTGGAGTATTTACGGTAAACTGCCCACTTGGCAGTACATCAAGTGTATCA
TATGCCAAGTCCGCCCCCTATTGACGTCAATGACGGTAAATGGCCCGCCTGGCATTATGCCCAGTACATG
ACCTTACGGGACTTTCCTACTTGGCAGTACATCTACGTATTAGTCATCGCTATTACCATGGTGATGCGGT
TTTGGCAGTACACCAATGGGCGTGGATAGCGGTTTGACTCACGGGGATTTCCAAGTCTCCACCCCATTGA
CGTCAATGGGAGTTTGTTTTGGCACCAAAATCAACGGGACTTTCCAAAATGTCGTAATAACCCCGCCCCG
TTGACGCAAATGGGCGGTAGGCGTGTACGGTGGGAGGTCTATATAAGCAGAGCTGGTTTAGTGAACCGTC
AGATCACTAGAAGCTTTATTGCGGTAGTTTATCACAGTTAAATTGCTAACGCAGTCAGTGCTTCTGACAC
AACAGTCTCGAACTTAAGCTGCAGAAGTTGGTCGTGAGGCACTGGGCAGGTAAGTATCAAGGTTACAAGA
CAGGTTTAAGGAGACCAATAGAAACTGGGCTTGTCGAGACAGAGAAGACTCTTGCGTTTCTGATAGGCAC
CTATTGGTCTTACTGACATCCACTTTGCCTTTCTCTCCACAGGTGTCCACTCCCAGTTCAATTACAGCTC
TTAAGGCTAGAGTATTAATACGACTCACTATAGGGCTAGCGATCGCCATGGAGGGCACGGCCGGCACCAT
TACCTCCAACGAGTGGAGCTCTCCCACCTCCCCTGAGGGGAGCACCGCCTCTGGGGGCAGTCAGGCACTG
GACAAGCCCATCGACAATGACGCAGAGGGCGTGTGGAGCCCGGATATTGAGCAGAGTTTCCAGGAGGCCC
TCGCCATCTACCCGCCCTGTGGCAGGCGCAAAATCATCCTGTCGGACGAGGGCAAGATGTATGGTCGGAA
CGAGCTGATTGCCCGCTACATCAAGCTCCGGACAGGGAAGACCCGCACCAGGAAGCAGGTCTCCAGCCAC
ATCCAGGTGCTGGCTCGTCGCAAAGCTCGCGAGATCCAGGCCAAGCTAAAGGACCAGGCAGCTAAGGACA
AGGCCCTGCAGAGCATGGCTGCCATGTCGTCTGCACAGATCATCTCCGCCACGGCCTTCCACAGTAGCAT
GGCCCTCGCCCGGGGCCCCGGCCGCCCAGCAGTCTCAGGGTTTTGGCAAGGAGCTTTGCCAGGCCAAGCC
GGAACGTCCCATGATGTGAAGCCTTTCTCTCAGCAAACCTATGCTGTCCAGCCTCCGCTGCCTCTGCCAG
GGTTTGAGTCTCCTGCAGGGCCCGCCCCATCGCCCTCTGCGCCCCCGGCACCCCCATGGCAGGGCCGCAG
CGTGGCCAGCTCCAAGCTCTGGATGTTGGAGTTCTCTGCCTTCCTGGAGCAGCAGCAGGACCCGGACACG
TACAACAAGCACCTGTTCGTGCACATTGGCCAGTCCAGCCCAAGCTACAGCGACCCCTACCTCGAAGCCG
TGGACATCCGCCAAATCTATGACAAATTCCCGGAGAAAAAGGGTGGACTCAAGGATCTCTTCGAACGGGG
ACCCTCCAATGCCTTTTTTCTTGTGAAGTTCTGGGCAGACCTCAACACCAACATCGAGGATGAAGGCAGC
TCCTTCTATGGGGTCTCCAGCCAGTATGAGAGCCCCGAGAACATGATCATCACCTGCTCCACGAAGGTCT
GCTCTTTCGGCAAGCAGGTGGTGGAGAAAGTTGAGACAGAGTATGCTCGCTATGAGAATGGACACTACTC
TTACCGCATCCACCGGTCCCCGCTCTGTGAGTACATGATCAACTTCATCCACAAGCTCAAGCACCTCCCT
GAGAAGTACATGATGAACAGCGTGCTGGAGAACTTCACCATCCTGCAGGTGGTCACCAACAGAGACACAC
AGGAGACCTTGCTGTGCATTGCCTATGTCTTTGAGGTGTCAGCCAGTGAGCACGGGGCTCAGCACCACAT
CTACAGGCTGGTGAAAGAAGTTTCTCTCGAGCCAACCACTGAGGATCTGTACTTTCAGAGCGATAACGAT
GGATCCGAAATCGGTACTGGCTTTCCATTCGACCCCCATTATGTGGAAGTCCTGGGCGAGCGCATGCACT
ACGTCGATGTTGGTCCGCGCGATGGCACCCCTGTGCTGTTCCTGCACGGTAACCCGACCTCCTCCTACGT
GTGGCGCAACATCATCCCGCATGTTGCACCGACCCATCGCTGCATTGCTCCAGACCTGATCGGTATGGGC
AAATCCGACAAACCAGACCTGGGTTATTTCTTCGACGACCACGTCCGCTTCATGGATGCCTTCATCGAAG
CCCTGGGTCTGGAAGAGGTCGTCCTGGTCATTCACGACTGGGGCTCCGCTCTGGGTTTCCACTGGGCCAA
GCGCAATCCAGAGCGCGTCAAAGGTATTGCATTTATGGAGTTCATCCGCCCTATCCCGACCTGGGACGAA
TGGCCAGAATTTGCCCGCGAGACCTTCCAGGCCTTCCGCACCACCGACGTCGGCCGCAAGCTGATCATCG
ATCAGAACGTTTTTATCGAGGGTACGCTGCCGATGGGTGTCGTCCGCCCGCTGACTGAAGTCGAGATGGA
CCATTACCGCGAGCCGTTCCTGAATCCTGTTGACCGCGAGCCACTGTGGCGCTTCCCAAACGAGCTGCCA
ATCGCCGGTGAGCCAGCGAACATCGTCGCGCTGGTCGAAGAATACATGGACTGGCTGCACCAGTCCCCTG
TCCCGAAGCTGCTGTTCTGGGGCACCCCAGGCGTTCTGATCCCACCGGCCGAAGCCGCTCGCCTGGCCAA
AAGCCTGCCTAACTGCAAGGCTGTGGACATCGGCCCGGGTCTGAATCTGCTGCAAGAAGACAACCCGGAC
CTGATCGGCAGCGAGATCGCGCGCTGGCTGTCTACTCTGGAGATTTCCGGTTAATAGAATTCTAGAGTCG
ACCTGCAGGCATGCAAGCTGATTTGGCTGCTGCCACCGCTGAGCAAGGCCGCTTCGAGCAGACATGATAA
GATACATTGATGAGTTTGGACAAACCACAACTAGAATGCAGTGAAAAAAATGCTTTATTTGTGAAATTTG
TGATGCTATTGCTTTATTTGTAACCATTATAAGCTGCAATAAACAAGTTAACAACAACAATTGCATTCAT
TTTATGTTTCAGGTTCAGGGGGAGATGTGGGAGGTTTTTTTAAGCAAGTAAAACCTCTACAAATGTGGTA
AAATCTTAATTAAGAATTCTAATATAACTTCGTATAGCATACATTATACGAAGTTATGGATCCACTGTTG
ACAATTAATCATCGGCATAGTATATCGGCATAGTATAATACGACAAGGTGAGGAACTAAACCCAGGAGGC
AGATCATGATTGAACAAGATGGATTGCACGCAGGTTCTCCGGCCGCTTGGGTGGAGAGGCTATTCGGCTA
TGACTGGGCACAACAGACAATCGGCTGCTCTGATGCCGCCGTGTTCCGGCTGTCAGCGCAGGGGCGCCCG
GTTCTTTTTGTCAAGACCGACCTGTCCGGTGCCCTGAATGAACTGCAGGACGAGGCAGCGCGGCTATCGT
GGCTGGCCACGACGGGCGTTCCTTGCGCAGCTGTGCTCGACGTTGTCACTGAAGCGGGAAGGGACTGGCT
GCTATTGGGCGAAGTGCCGGGGCAGGATCTCCTGTCATCTCACCTTGCTCCTGCCGAGAAAGTATCCATC
ATGGCTGATGCAATGCGGCGGCTGCATACGCTTGATCCGGCTACCTGCCCATTCGACCACCAAGCGAAAC
ATCGCATCGAGCGAGCACGTACTCGGATGGAAGCCGGTCTTGTCGATCAGGATGATCTGGACGAAGAGCA
TCAGGGGCTCGCGCCAGCCGAACTGTTCGCCAGGCTCAAGGCGCGCATGCCCGACGGCGAGGATCTCGTC
GTGACCCATGGCGATGCCTGCTTGCCGAATATCATGGTGGAAAATGGCCGCTTTTCTGGATTCATCGACT
GTGGCCGGCTGGGTGTGGCGGACCGCTATCAGGACATAGCGTTGGCTACCCGTGATATTGCTGAAGAGCT
TGGCGGCGAATGGGCTGACCGCTTCCTCGTGCTTTACGGTATCGCCGCTCCCGATTCGCAGCGCATCGCC
TTCTATCGCCTTCTTGACGAGTTCTTCTGATTCGAAATGACCGACCAAGCGACGCCCAACCGGTATCAGC
TCACTCAAAGGCGGTAATACGGTTATCCACAGAATCAGGGGATAACGCAGGAAAGAACATGTCAAACATG
AGAATTACAACTTATATCGTATGGGGCTGACTTCAGGTGCTACATTTGAAGAGATAAATTGCACTGAAAT
CTAGAAATATTTTATCTGATTAATAAGATGATCTTCTTGAGATCGTTTTGGTCTGCGCGTAATCTCTTGC
TCTGAAAACGAAAAAACCGCCTTGCAGGGCGGTTTTTCGAAGGTTCTCTGAGCTACCAACTCTTTGAACC
GAGGTAACTGGCTTGGAGGAGCGCAGTCACCAAAACTTGTCCTTTCAGTTTAGCCTTAACCGGCGCATGA
CTTCAAGACTAACTCCTCTAAATCAATTACCAGTGGCTGCTGCCAGTGGTGCTTTTGCATGTCTTTCCGG
GTTGGACTCAAGACGATAGTTACCGGATAAGGCGCAGCGGTCGGACTGAACGGGGGGTTCGTGCATACAG
TCCAGCTTGGAGCGAACTGCCTACCCGGAACTGAGTGTCAGGCGTGGAATGAGACAAACGCGGCCATAAC
AGCGGAATGACACCGGTAAACCGAAAGGCAGGAACAGGAGAGCGCACGAGGGAGCCGCCAGGGGGAAACG
CCTGGTATCTTTATAGTCCTGTCGGGTTTCGCCACCACTGATTTGAGCGTCAGATTTCGTGATGCTTGTC
AGGGGGGCGGAGCCTATGGAAAAACGGCTTTGCCGCGGCCCTCTCACTTCCCTGTTAAGTATCTTCCTGG
CATCTTCCAGGAAATCTCCGCCCCGTTCGTAAGCCATTTCCGCTCGCCGCAGTCGAACGACCGAGCGTAG
CGAGTCAGTGAGCGAGGAAGCGGAATATATCCTGTATCACATATTCTGCTGACGCACCGGTGCAGCCTTT
TTTCTCCTGCCACATGAAGCACTTCACTGACACCCTCATCAGTGCCAACATAGTAAGCCAGTATACACTC
CGCTAGCGCTGATGTCCGGAATCGTCACACAAAAAACCAACACACAGATGTAATGAAAATAAAGATATTT
TATTGCGGCCATCGTGATGGCTAGAGTTTAGCCCTCCCACACATAACCAGAGGGCAGCAATTCACGAATC
CCAACTGCCGTCGGCTGTCCATCACTGTCCTTCACTATGGCTTTGATCCCAGGATGCAGATCGAGAAGCA
CCTGTCGGCACCGTCCGCAGGGGCTCAAGATGCCCCTGTTCTCATTTCCGATCGCGACGATACAAGTCAG
GTTGCCAGCTGCCGCAGCAGCAGCAGTGCCCAGCACCACGAGTTCTGCACAAGGTCCCCCAGTAAAATGA
TATACATTGACACCAGTGAAGATGCGGCCGTCGCTAGAGAGAGCTGCGCTGGCGACGCTGTAGTCTTCAG
AGATGGGGATGCTGTTGATTGTAGCCGTTGCTCTTTCAATGAGGGTGGATTCTTCTTGAGACAAAGGCTT
GGCCATGGTGGCGCTAGTGTCAGAAGAATCGAGCTTTTTGCAAAAGCCTAGGCCTCCAAAAAAGCCTCCT
CACTACTTCTGGAATAGCTCAGAGGCCGAGGCGGCCTCGGCCTCTGCATAAATAAAAAAAATTAGTCAGC
CATGGGGCGGAGAATGGGCGGAACTGGGCGGAGTTAGGGGCGGGATGGGCGGAGTTAGGGGCGGGACTAT
GGTTGCTGACTAATTGAGATGCATGCTTTGCATACTTCTGCCTGCTGGGGAGCCTGGGGACTTTCCACAC
CTGGTTGCTGACTAATTGAGATGCATGCTTTGCATACTTCTGCCTGCTGGGGAGCCTGGGGACTTTCCAC
ACCCTAACTGACACACATTCCACAGCTGGTTCTTTCCGCCTCAGAAGGTACCTAACCAAGTTCCTCTTTC
AGAGGTTATTTCAGGCCATGGTGCTGCGCAAGACGCGTTAATTAAGACGT
Features (pLannotate 1.2.2; 21 found; start..end, strand, type, name):
      3..84      -  polyA_signal   SV40 poly(A) signal: SV40 polyadenylation signal
    107..190     -  CDS            large T antigen (fragment): large T antigen from SV40 (simian virus 40)
    255..620     +  enhancer       CMV enhancer: human cytomegalovirus immediate early enhancer
    622..821     +  promoter       CMV promoter: human cytomegalovirus (CMV) immediate early promoter
    960..1092    +  intron         chimeric intron: chimera between introns from human β-globin and immunoglobulin heavy chain genes
   1136..1154    +  promoter       T7 promoter: promoter for bacteriophage T7 RNA polymerase
   1168..2469    +  CDS            TEAD4: TEAD4_HUMAN - Also known as RTEF1, TCF13L1, TEF3. Experimental evidence at protein level: Swiss-Prot protein existence level 1. Transcription factor which plays a key role in the Hippo signaling pathway, a pathway involved in organ size control and tumor suppression by restricting proliferation and promoting apoptosis. The core of this pathway is composed of a kinase cascade wherein MST1/MST2, in complex with its regulatory protein SAV1, phosphorylates and activates LATS1/2 in complex with its regulatory protein MOB1, which in turn phosphorylates and inactivates YAP1 oncoprotein and WWTR1/TAZ.
   2491..2511    +  CDS            TEV site: tobacco etch virus (TEV) protease recognition and cleavage site
   2527..3410    +  CDS            HaloTag® (fragment): modified bacterial dehalogenase that forms covalent bonds with chloroalkane derivatives
   3421..3449    +  misc_feature   MCS (fragment): pUC18/19 multiple cloning site
   3498..3619    -  polyA_signal   SV40 poly(A) signal: SV40 polyadenylation signal
   3642..3710    -  CDS            large T antigen (fragment): large T antigen from SV40 (simian virus 40)
   3734..3767    +  protein_bind   loxP: Cre-mediated recombination occurs in the 8-bp core sequence (GCATACAT). Cre recombinase
   3777..3824    +  promoter       EM7 promoter: synthetic bacterial promoter&nbsp
   3856..4647    +  CDS            neo: KKA2_KLEPN - Also known as kan, nptII. Experimental evidence at protein level: Swiss-Prot protein existence level 1. Resistance to kanamycin, neomycin, paromomycin, ribostamycin, butirosin and gentamicin B. From Klebsiella pneumoniae.
   4867..5412    +  rep_origin     p15A ori: Plasmids containing the medium-copy-number p15A origin of replication can be propagated in E. coli cells that contain a second plasmid with the ColE1 origin.
   5500..5555    +  rep_origin     RSF ori (fragment): Plasmids containing the RSF 1030 origin of replication can be propagated in E. coli cells that contain additional plasmids with compatible origins.
   5654..5680    -  misc_feature   bom (fragment): basis of mobility region from pBR322
   5696..5744    -  polyA_signal   poly(A) signal: synthetic polyadenylation signal
   5768..6166    -  CDS            BSD: blasticidin S deaminase; Aspergillus terreus BSD; confers resistance to blasticidin
   6197..6554    -  promoter       SV40 promoter: SV40 enhancer and early promoter
