[The description below was written by a language model from this plasmid's Addgene catalogue record and pLannotate feature annotations shown in this document.]
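Description:
TEAD4-HaloTag BiBRET Vector is a 6.6 kb mammalian expression plasmid built on the pFN222K HaloTag CMV-Blast BiBRET backbone. It expresses unmutated human TEAD4, a TEA-domain transcription factor that acts as a nuclear effector of the Hippo pathway, partnering with the coactivators YAP1 and TAZ. Transcription is driven by the human cytomegalovirus immediate-early enhancer and promoter, followed by a chimeric β-globin/immunoglobulin intron that generally improves mRNA processing and expression. A T7 promoter just upstream of the coding region would also permit in vitro transcription. The TEAD4 open reading frame is joined through a linker containing a TEV protease cleavage site to a C-terminal HaloTag, a modified bacterial dehalogenase that bonds covalently to chloroalkane ligands. The transcript ends at an SV40 polyadenylation signal.

In E. coli the plasmid is selected with kanamycin through an EM7-driven neo (nptII) gene. The annotation identifies a p15A origin plus short RSF ori and bom fragments, whereas the catalogue lists the plasmid as high copy, so the two sources differ somewhat on replicon character. A single loxP site lies between the expression cassette and the bacterial marker; the record does not explain its purpose. For mammalian selection, a separate reverse-oriented cassette places blasticidin S deaminase under the SV40 enhancer/early promoter with a synthetic poly(A) signal, allowing stable lines to be derived.

The vector name indicates use in bioluminescence resonance energy transfer assays, where a HaloTag fusion labelled with a fluorescent chloroalkane ligand typically serves as the energy acceptor for a luciferase-based donor. The record does not specify the donor partner or the exact assay configuration.
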