Addgene plasmid #237004: TEAD4-HaloTag BiBRET Vector
Depositing lab: Promega Corporation.
Backbone
  Vector backbone: pFN222K HaloTag(R) CMV-Blast BiBRET Vector
  Vector type: Mammalian Expression
  Selectable markers: Blasticidin
Growth in bacteria
  Bacterial resistance: Kanamycin, 50 μg/mL
  Growth temperature: 37°C
  Growth strain: DH5alpha
  Copy number: High Copy
Gene/Insert
  Gene/Insert name: TEAD4
  Species: H. sapiens (human)
  Mutation: None
  Entrez Gene: TEAD4 (a.k.a. EFTR-2, RTEF1, TCF13L1, TEF-3, TEF3, TEFR-1, hRTEF-1B)
  Promoter: CMV
  Tag / fusion protein: HaloTag (R) (C terminal on backbone)
  Cloning method: Other
How to cite: TEAD4-HaloTag BiBRET Vector was a gift from Promega Corporation (Addgene plasmid # 237004 ; http://n2t.net/addgene:237004 ; RRID:Addgene_237004)
